Addgene plasmid #208655: pDisplay-GRAB_CRF1.0
Purpose: Expresses the genetically-encoded fluorescent corticotropin-releasing factor (CRF) sensor GRAB_CRF1.0 in mammalian cells
Depositing lab: Yulong Li. Publication: A tool kit of highly selective and sensitive genetically encoded neuropeptide sensors. Wang H, Qian T, Zhao Y, Zhuo Y, Wu C, Osakada T, Chen P, Chen Z, Ren H, Yan Y, Geng L, Fu S, Mei L, Li G, Wu L, Jiang Y, Qian W, Zhang L, Peng W, Xu M, Hu J, Jiang M, Chen L, Tang C, Zhu Y, Lin D, Zhou JN, Li Y. Science. 2023 Nov 17;382(6672):eabq8173. doi: 10.1126/science.abq8173. Epub 2023 Nov 17. PubMed 37972184.
Backbone
  Vector backbone: pDisplay
  Backbone manufacturer: Invitrogen
  Backbone size w/o insert (bp): 6546
  Vector type: Mammalian Expression
Growth in bacteria
  Bacterial resistance: Ampicillin, 100 μg/mL
  Growth temperature: 37°C
  Growth strain: DH5alpha
  Copy number: High Copy
Gene/Insert
  Gene/Insert name: GPCR activation based corticotropin-releasing factor (CRF) sensor GRAB_CRF1.0 (alt names: GRAB_CRF1.0; CRF1.0)
  Species: H. sapiens (human)
  Insert size (bp): 2124
  Promoter: CMV
  Cloning method: Gibson Cloning
  Sequencing primers: 5′ ATGGGCGGTAGGCGTGTA; 3′ CCTCACATTGCCAAAAGACG
Terms and licenses: Academic/Nonprofit Terms; Industry Terms: Not Available to Industry
Depositor comments: Please visit https://www.biorxiv.org/content/10.1101/2022.03.26.485911v1 for bioRxiv preprint.
How to cite: pDisplay-GRAB_CRF1.0 was a gift from Yulong Li (Addgene plasmid # 208655 ; http://n2t.net/addgene:208655 ; RRID:Addgene_208655)
