[The description below was written by a language model from this plasmid's Addgene catalogue record and pLannotate feature annotations shown in this document.]
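Description:
pDisplay-GRAB_CRF1.0 is a mammalian expression plasmid built on the Invitrogen pDisplay backbone that drives expression of GRAB_CRF1.0, a genetically encoded green fluorescent sensor for the neuropeptide corticotropin-releasing factor (CRF). It is maintained in E. coli as a high-copy plasmid through a ColE1/pUC-type origin with ampicillin selection (β-lactamase). It also carries an f1 origin and an SV40 promoter-driven NeoR/KanR cassette with an HSV TK polyadenylation signal, which could support G418 selection in mammalian cells.

The roughly 2.1 kb sensor insert, listed as human in origin, sits downstream of the CMV enhancer/promoter and follows the Igκ leader sequence from pDisplay, which directs the protein into the secretory pathway for plasma membrane delivery. The annotation shows the GRAB layout: a GFP-type coding segment lies between two receptor-derived segments, so ligand-induced conformational change in the GPCR scaffold is converted into a change in fluorescence. The automated annotation labels the flanking segments as fragments of the Drosophila PDF receptor. This most likely reflects homology among related peptide GPCRs rather than the true source, since the catalogue lists a human insert, but the record does not name the exact receptor.

Downstream of the sensor, an EMCV IRES2 element drives translation of mCherry fused to a short K-Ras fragment, probably a membrane-targeting tail, giving a red reference signal from the same transcript. The pDisplay PDGFRβ transmembrane domain annotation remains after this cassette, followed by the bGH polyadenylation signal. Several other short fragment hits (HIV LTR, attB1, AAVS1 arm) look like annotation artefacts. The plasmid is intended for expressing and characterising the CRF sensor in cultured mammalian cells.
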