Features (pLannotate 1.2.2; 26 found; start..end, strand, type, name):
     10..389     +  enhancer       CMV enhancer: human cytomegalovirus immediate early enhancer
    390..593     +  promoter       CMV promoter: human cytomegalovirus (CMV) immediate early promoter
    589..622     +  LTR            5' LTR (truncated) (fragment): truncated 5' long terminal repeat (LTR) from HIV-1
    638..656     +  promoter       T7 promoter: promoter for bacteriophage T7 RNA polymerase
    737..799     +  sig_peptide    Igκ leader: leader sequence from mouse immunoglobulin κ light chain
    801..818     +  protein_bind   attB1 (fragment): mutant version of attB; core recombination site for the Gateway® BP reaction BP Clonase™
    868..884     +  misc_feature   HA-L (fragment): left homology arm from the adeno-associated virus integration site (AAVS1) within intron 1 of the human PPP1R12C gene
    950..1729    +  CDS            Pdfr (fragment): PDFR_DROME - Also known as gop, Han. Experimental evidence at protein level: Swiss-Prot protein existence level 1. Receptor for PDF, a neuropeptide controlling circadian behavioral rhythms. Probably regulates circadian behavioral rhythms through coordination of activities of clock neurons. PDF-binding results in the elevation of cAMP synthesis. From Drosophila melanogaster (Fruit fly).
   1778..2500    +  CDS            cEGFP: cEGFP is a basic (constitutively fluorescent) green fluorescent protein published in 2008, derived from Aequorea victoria.
   2531..2737    +  CDS            Pdfr (fragment): PDFR_DROME - Also known as gop, Han. Experimental evidence at protein level: Swiss-Prot protein existence level 1. Receptor for PDF, a neuropeptide controlling circadian behavioral rhythms. Probably regulates circadian behavioral rhythms through coordination of activities of clock neurons. PDF-binding results in the elevation of cAMP synthesis. From Drosophila melanogaster (Fruit fly).
   2868..3453    +  misc_feature   IRES2: internal ribosome entry site (IRES) of the encephalomyocarditis virus (EMCV)
   3454..4161    +  CDS            mCherry: mCherry is a basic (constitutively fluorescent) red fluorescent protein published in 2004, derived from Discosoma sp.. It is reported to be a very rapidly-maturing monomer with low acid sensitivity.
   4162..4212    +  CDS            K-Ras (fragment): human small GTPase proto-oncoprotein
   4252..4398    +  CDS            PDGFRβ TM domain: transmembrane domain from platelet derived growth factor receptor beta
   4426..4650    +  polyA_signal   bGH poly(A) signal: bovine growth hormone polyadenylation signal
   4654..4672    +  promoter       SV40 promoter (fragment): SV40 enhancer and early promoter
   4782..5370    -  rep_origin     ori: high-copy-number ColE1/pMB1/pBR322/pUC origin of replication
   5592..5608    +  polyA_signal   bGH poly(A) signal (fragment): bovine growth hormone polyadenylation signal
   5699..5746    -  polyA_signal   HSV TK poly(A) signal: herpes simplex virus thymidine kinase polyadenylation signal (Cole and Stacy, 1985)
   5805..5957    -  CDS            ble (fragment): BLE_KLEPN - Experimental evidence at protein level: Swiss-Prot protein existence level 1. Binding protein with a strong affinity to the bleomycin family of antibiotics. Binds to CL990; an antimitotic-antibiotic compound. From Klebsiella pneumoniae.
   5978..6772    -  CDS            NeoR/KanR: aminoglycoside phosphotransferase from Tn5; aph(3')-II (or nptII); confers resistance to neomycin, kanamycin, and G418 (Geneticin®)
   6807..7160    -  promoter       SV40 promoter: SV40 enhancer and early promoter
   7162..7179    -  promoter       AmpR promoter (fragment): bla
   7220..8080    -  CDS            AmpR: β-lactamase; bla; confers resistance to ampicillin, carbenicillin, and related antibiotics
   8081..8185    -  promoter       AmpR promoter: bla
   8212..8640    +  rep_origin     f1 ori (sequence partly withheld): f1 bacteriophage origin of replication; arrow indicates direction of (+) strand synthesis
>Addgene plasmid #208655 | pDisplay-GRAB_CRF1.0 | addgene full sequence | sequence record 411114 | Addgene NGS Result
GCGCGCGTTGACATTGATTATTGACTAGTTATTAATAGTAATCAATTACGGGGTCATTAGTTCATAGCCC
ATATATGGAGTTCCGCGTTACATAACTTACGGTAAATGGCCCGCCTGGCTGACCGCCCAACGACCCCTGC
CCATTGACGTCAATAATGACGTATGTTCCCATAGTAACGCCAATAGGGACTTTCCATTGACGTCAATGGG
TGGAGTATTTACGGTAAACTGCCCACTTGGCAGTACATCAAGTGTATCATATGCCAAGTACGCCCCCTAT
TGACGTCAATGACGGTAAATGGCCCGCCTGGCATTATGCCCAGTACATGACCTTATGGGACTTTCCTACT
TGGCAGTACATCTACGTATTAGTCATCGCTATTACCATGGTGATGCGGTTTTGGCAGTACATCAATGGGC
GTGGATAGCGGTTTGACTCACGGGGATTTCCAAGTCTCCACCCCATTGACGTCAATGGGAGTTTGTTTTG
GCACCAAAATCAACGGGACTTTCCAAAATGTCGTAACAACTCCGCCCCATTGACGCAAATGGGCGGTAGG
CGTGTACGGTGGGAGGTCTATATAAGCAGAGCTCTCTGGCTAACTAGAGAACCCACTGCTTACTGGCTTA
TCGAAATTAATACGACTCACTATAGGGAGACCCAAGCTTGGTACCGAGCTCGGATCCACTAGTAACGGCC
GCCAGTGTGCTGGAATTCGGCTTGGGGATATCCACCATGGAGACAGACACACTCCTGCTATGGGTACTGC
TGCTCTGGGTTCCAGGTTCCACTGGTGACACAAGTTTGTACAAAAAAGTTGGCACCACCGGTATGGGAGG
GCACCCGCAGCTCCGTCTCGTCAAGGCCCTTCTCCTTCTGGGGCTGAACCCCGTCTCTGCCTCCCTCCAG
GACCAGCACTGCGAGAGCCTGTCCCTGGCCAGCAACATCTCAGGACTGCAGTGCAACGCATCCGTGGACC
TCATTGGCACCTGCTGGCCCCGCAGCCCTGCGGGGCAGCTAGTGGTTCGGCCCTGCCCTGCCTTTTTCTA
TGGTGTCCGCTACAATACCACAAACAATGGCTACCGGGAGTGCCTGGCCAATGGCAGCTGGGCCGCCCGC
GTGAATTACTCCGAGTGCCAGGAGATCCTCAATGAGGAGAAAAAAAGCAAGGTGCACTACCATGTCGCAG
TCATCATCAACTACCTGGGCCACTGTATCTCCCTGGTGGCCCTCCTGGTGGCCTTTGTCCTCTTTCTGCG
GCTCAGGAGCATCCGGTGCCTGCGAAACATCATCCACTGGAACCTCATCTCCGCCTTCATCCTGCGCAAC
GCCACCTGGTTCGTGGTCCAGCTAACCATGAGCCCCGAGGTCCACCAGAGCAACGTGGGCTGGTGCAGGT
TGGTGACAGCCGCCTACAACTACTTCCATGTGACCAACTTCTTCTGGATGTTCGGCGAGGGCTGCTACCT
GCACACAGCCATCGTGCTCACCTACTCCACTGACCGGCTGCGCAAATGGATGTTCATCTGCATTGGCTGG
GGTGTGCCCTTCCCCATCATTGTGGCCTGGGCCATTGGGAAGCTGTACTACGACAATGAGAAGTGCTGGT
TTGGCAAAAGGCCTGGGGTGTACACCGACTACATCTACCAGGGCCCCATGATCCTGGTCCTGCTGATCAA
TTTCATCTTCCTTTTCAACATCGTCCGCATCCTCATGACCAAGCTCCGGGCATACACCGGCCCCGACACC
GACGCGCTGGACCTGGAGGAGGGAGGAAACGTCTATATCAAGGCCGACAAGCAGAAGAACGGCATCAAGG
CGAACTTCACCATCCGCCACAACTGCGAGGACGGCGGCGTGCAGCTCGCCACCCACTACCAGCAGAACAC
CCCCATCGGCGACGGCCCCGTGCTGCTGCCCGACAACCACTACCTGAGCGTGCAGTCCAAACTTTCGAAA
GACCCCAACGAGAAGCGCGATCACATGGTCCTGCTGGAGTTCGTGACCGCCGCCGGGATCACTCTCGGCA
TGGACGAGCTGTACAAGGGCGGTACCGGAGGGAGCATGGTGAGAAAGGGCGAGGAGCTGTTCACCGGGGT
GGTGCCCATCCTGGTCGAGCTGGACGGCGACGTAAACGGCCACAAGTTCAGCGTGTCCGGCGAGGGTGAG
GGCGATGCCACCGAGGGCAAGCTGACCCTGAAGTTCATCTGCACCACCGGCAAGCTGCCCGTGCCCTGGC
CCACCCTCGTGACCACCCTGACCTACGGCGTGCAGTGCTTCAGCCGCTACCCCGACCACATGAAGCAGCA
CGACTTCTTCAAGTCCGCCATGCCCGAAGGCTACATCCAGGAGCGCACCATCTTCTTCAAGGACGACGGC
AACTACAAGACCCGCGCCGAGGTGAAGTTCGAGGGCGACACCCTGGTGAACCGCATCGAGCTGAAGGGCA
TCGACTTCAAGGAGGACGGCAACATCCTGGGGCACAAGCTGGAGTACAACACCGGAGCAGCAGCACGCTG
GCGCGGGAGGCAGATGAGGAAGGCTGTGAAAGCCACTCTGGTGCTGCTGCCCCTCCTGGGCATCACCTAC
ATGCTGTTCTTCGTCAATCCCGGGGAGGATGAGGTCTCCCGGGTCGTCTTCATCTACTTCAACTCCTTCC
TGGAATCCTTCCAGGGCTTCTTTGTGTCTGTGTTCTACTGTTTCCTCAATAGTGAGGTCCGTTCTGCCAT
CCGGAAGAGGTGGCACCGGTGGCAGGACAAGCACTCGATCCGTGCCCGAGTGGCCCGTGCCATGTCCATC
CCCACCTCCCCAACCCGTGTCAGCTTTCACAGCATCAAGCAGTCCACAGCAGTCTTGTAAGCTAGCGCCC
CTCTCCCTCCCCCCCCCNTAACGTTACTGGCCGAAGCCGCTTGGAATAAGGCCGGTGTGCGTTTGTCTAT
ATGTTATTTTCCACCATATTGCCGTCTTTTGGCAATGTGAGGGCCCGGAAACCTGGCCCTGTCTTCTTGA
CGAGCATTCCTAGGGGTCTTTCCCCTCTCGCCAAAGGAATGCAAGGTCTGTTGAATGTCGTGAAGGAAGC
AGTTCCTCTGGAAGCTTCTTGAAGACAAACAACGTCTGTAGCGACCCTTTGCAGGCAGCGGAACCCCCCA
CCTGGCGACAGGTGCCTCTGCGGCCAACGCCACGTGTATAAGATACACCTGCAAAGGCGGCACAACCCCA
GTGCCACGTTGTGAGTTGGATAGTTGTGGAAAGAGTCAAATGGCTCTCCTCAAGCGTATTCAACAAGGGG
CTGAAGGATGCCCAGAAGGTACCCCATTGTATGGGATCTGATCTGGGGCCTCGGTACACATGCTTTACAT
GTGTTTAGTCGAGGTTAAAAAAACGTCTAGGCCCCCCGAACCACGGGGACGTGGTTTTCCTTTGAAAAAC
ACGATGATAATATGGCCACAACCATGGTGAGCAAGGGCGAGGAGGATAACATGGCCATCATCAAGGAGTT
CATGCGCTTCAAGGTGCACATGGAGGGCTCCGTGAACGGCCACGAGTTCGAGATCGAGGGCGAGGGCGAG
GGCCGCCCCTACGAGGGCACCCAGACCGCCAAGCTGAAGGTGACCAAGGGTGGCCCCCTGCCCTTCGCCT
GGGACATCCTGTCCCCTCAGTTCATGTACGGCTCCAAGGCCTACGTGAAGCACCCCGCCGACATCCCCGA
CTACTTGAAGCTGTCCTTCCCCGAGGGCTTCAAGTGGGAGCGCGTGATGAACTTCGAGGACGGCGGCGTG
GTGACCGTGACCCAGGACTCCTCCCTGCAGGACGGCGAGTTCATCTACAAGGTGAAGCTGCGCGGCACCA
ACTTCCCCTCCGACGGCCCCGTAATGCAGAAGAAGACCATGGGCTGGGAGGCCTCCTCCGAGCGGATGTA
CCCCGAGGACGGCGCCCTGAAGGGCGAGATCAAGCAGAGGCTGAAGCTGAAGGACGGCGGCCACTACGAC
GCTGAGGTCAAGACCACCTACAAGGCCAAGAAGCCCGTGCAGCTGCCCGGCGCCTACAACGTCAACATCA
AGTTGGACATCACCTCCCACAACGAGGACTACACCATCGTGGAACAGTACGAACGCGCCGAGGGCCGCCA
CTCCACCGGCGGCATGGACGAGCTGTACAAGGATGGTAAAAAGAAGAAAAAGAAGTCAAAGACAAAGTGT
GTAATTATGTAAGTCGACGAACAAAAACTCATCTCAGAAGAGGATCTGAATGCTGTGGGCCAGGACACGC
AGGAGGTCATCGTGGTGCCACACTCCTTGCCCTTTAAGGTGGTGGTGATCTCAGCCATCCTGGCCCTGGT
GGTGCTCACCATCATCTCCCTTATCATCCTCATCATGCTTTGGCAGAAGAAGCCACGTTAGGCGGCCGCT
CGAGATCAGCCTCGACTGTGCCTTCTAGTTGCCAGCCATCTGTTGTTTGCCCCTCCCCCGTGCCTTCCTT
GACCCTGGAAGGTGCCACTCCCACTGTCCTTTCCTAATAAAATGAGGAAATTGCATCGCATTGTCTGAGT
AGGTGTCATTCTATTCTGGGGGGTGGGGTGGGGCAGGACAGCAAGGGGGAGGATTGGGAAGACAATAGCA
GGCATGCTGGGGATGCGGTGGGCTCTATGGCTTCTGAGGCGGAAAGAACCAGTGGCGGTAATACGGTTAT
CCACAGAATCGGGGGATAACGCAGGAAAGAACATGTGAGCAAAAGGCCAGCAAAAGGCCAGGAACCGTAA
AAAGGCCGCGTTGCTGGCGTTTTTCCATAGGCTCCGCCCCCCTGACGAGCATCACAAAAATCGACGCTCA
AGTCAGAGGTGGCGAAACCCGACAGGACTATAAAGATACCAGGCGTTTCCCCCTGGAAGCTCCCTCGTGC
GCTCTCCTGTTCCGACCCTGCCGCTTACCGGATACCTGTCCGCCTTTCTCCCTTCGGGAAGCGTGGCGCT
TTCTCATAGCTCACGCTGTAGGTATCTCAGTTCGGTGTAGGTCGTTCGCTCCAAGCTGGGCTGTGTGCAC
GAACCCCCCGTTCAGCCCGACCGCTGCGCCTTATCCGGTAACTATCGTCTTGAGTCCAACCCGGTAAGAC
GCGACTTATCGCCACTGGCAGCAGCCACTGGTAACAGGATTAGCAGAGCGAGGTATGTAGGCGGTGCTAC
AGAGTTCTTGAAGTGGTGGCCTAACTACGGCTACACTAGAAGAACAGTATTTGGTATCTGCGCTCTGCTG
AAGCCAGTTACCTTCGGAAAAAGAGTTGGTAGCTCTTGATCCGGCAAACAAACCACCGCTGGTAGCGGTG
GTTTTTTTGTTTGCAAGCAGCAGATTACGCGCAGAAAAAAAGGATCTCAAGAAGATCCTTTGATCTTTTC
TACGGGGTCTGACGCTCAGTGGAACGAAAACTCACGTTAAGGGATTTTGGTCATGAGATTATCAAAAAGG
ATCTTCACCTAGATCCTTTTAAATTAAAAATGAAGTTTTAAATCAATCTAAAGTATATATGAGTAACCTG
AGGCTATGGCAGGGCCTGCCGCCCCGACGTTGGCTGCGAGCCCTGGGCCTTCACCCGAACTTGGGGGGTG
GGGTGGGGAAAAGGAAGAAACGCGGGCGTATTGGCCCCAATGGGGTCTCGGTGGGGTATCGACAGAGTGC
CAGCCCTGGGACCGAACCCCGCGTTTATGAACAAACGACCCAACACCGTGCGTTTTATTCTGTCTTTTTA
TTGCCGTCATAGCGCGGGTTCCTTCCGGTATTGTCTCCTTCCGTGTTTCAGTTAGCCTCCCCCTAGGGTG
GGCGAAGAACTCCAGCATGAGATCCCCGCGCTGGAGGATCATCCAGCCGGCGTCCCGGAAAACGATTCCG
AAGCCCAACCTTTCATAGAAGGCGGCGGTGGAATCGAAATCTCGTGATGGCAGGTTGGGCGTCGCTTGGT
CGGTCATTTCGAACCCCAGAGTCCCGCTCAGAAGAACTCGTCAAGAAGGCGATAGAAGGCGATGCGCTGC
GAATCGGGAGCGGCGATACCGTAAAGCACGAGGAAGCGGTCAGCCCATTCGCCGCCAAGCTCTTCAGCAA
TATCACGGGTAGCCAACGCTATGTCCTGATAGCGGTCCGCCACACCCAGCCGGCCACAGTCGATGAATCC
AGAAAAGCGGCCATTTTCCACCATGATATTCGGCAAGCAGGCATCGCCATAGGTCACGACGAGATCCTCG
CCGTCGGGCATGCTCGCCTTGAGCCTGGCGAACAGTTCGGCTGGCGCGAGCCCCTGATGCTCTTCGTCCA
GATCATCCTGATCGACAAGACCGGCTTCCATCCGAGTACGTGCTCGCTCGATGCGATGTTTCGCTTGGTG
GTCGAATGGGCAGGTAGCCGGATCAAGCGTATGCAGCCGCCGCATTGCATCAGCCATGATGGATACTTTC
TCGGCAGGAGCAAGGTGAGATGACAGGAGATCCTGCCCCGGCACTTCGCCCAATAGCAGCCAGTCCCTTC
CCGCTTCAGTGACAACGTCGAGCACAGCTGCGCAAGGAACGCCCGTCGTGGCCAGCCACGATAGCCGCGC
TGCCTCGTCTTGCAGTTCATTCAGGGCACCGGACAGGTCGGTCTTGACAAAAAGAACCGGGCGCCCCTGC
GCTGACAGCCGGAACACGGCGGCATCAGAGCAGCCGATTGTCTGTTGTGCCCAGTCATAGCCGAATAGCC
TCTCCACCCAAGCGGCCGGAGAACCTGCGTGCAATCCATCTTGTTCAATCATGCGAAACGATCCTCATCC
TGTCTCTTGATCGATCTTTGCAAAAGCCTAGGCCTCCAAAAAAGCCTCCTCACTACTTCTGGAATAGCTC
AGAGGCCGGGCCTCGGCCTCTGCATAAATAAAAAAAATTAGTCAGCCATGGGGCGGAGAATGGGCGGAAC
TGGGCGGAGTTAGGGGCGGAATGGGCGGAGTTAGGGGCGGGACTATGGTTGCTGACTAATTGAGATGCAT
GCTTTGCATACTTCTGCCTGCTGGGGAGCCTGGGGACTTTCCACACCTGGTTGCTGACTAATTGAGATGC
ATGCTTTGCATACTTCTGCCTGCTGGGGAGCCTGGGGACTTTCCACACCCTAACTGACACACATTCCACA
GCTGGTTCTTTCCGCCTCAGGACTCTTCCTTTTTCAATAAATCAATCTAAAGTATATATGAGTAAACTTG
GTCTGACAGTTACCAATGCTTAATCAGTGAGGCACCTATCTCAGCGATCTGTCTATTTCGTTCATCCATA
GTTGCCTGACTCCCCGTCGTGTAGATAACTACGATACGGGAGGGCTTACCATCTGGCCCCAGTGCTGCAA
TGATACCGCGAGACCCACGCTCACCGGCTCCAGATTTATCAGCAATAAACCAGCCAGCCGGAAGGGCCGA
GCGCAGAAGTGGTCCTGCAACTTTATCCGCCTCCATCCAGTCTATTAATTGTTGCCGGGAAGCTAGAGTA
AGTAGTTCGCCAGTTAATAGTTTGCGCAACGTTGTTGCCATTGCTACAGGCATCGTGGTGTCACGCTCGT
CGTTTGGTATGGCTTCATTCAGCTCCGGTTCCCAACGATCAAGGCGAGTTACATGATCCCCCATGTTGTG
CAAAAAAGCGGTTAGCTCCTTCGGTCCTCCGATCGTTGTCAGAAGTAAGTTGGCCGCAGTGTTATCACTC
ATGGTTATGGCAGCACTGCATAATTCTCTTACTGTCATGCCATCCGTAAGATGCTTTTCTGTGACTGGTG
AGTACTCAACCAAGTCATTCTGAGAATAGTGTATGCGGCGACCGAGTTGCTCTTGCCCGGCGTCAATACG
GGATAATACCGCGCCACATAGCAGAACTTTAAAAGTGCTCATCATTGGAAAACGTTCTTCGGGGCGAAAA
CTCTCAAGGATCTTACCGCTGTTGAGATCCAGTTCGATGTAACCCACTCGTGCACCCAACTGATCTTCAG
CATCTTTTACTTTCACCAGCGTTTCTGGGTGAGCAAAAACAGGAAGGCAAAATGCCGCAAAAAAGGGAAT
AAGGGCGACACGGAAATGTTGAATACTCATACTCTTCCTTTTTCAATATTATTGAAGCATTTATCAGGGT
TATTGTCTCATGAGCGGATACATATTTGAATGTATTTAGAAAAATAAACAAATAGGGGTTCCGCGCACAT
TTCCCCGAAAAGTGCCACCTG
[124 nt withheld, positions 8212-8335]
C
[91 nt withheld, positions 8337-8427]
A
[49 nt withheld, positions 8429-8477]
CCTTTGACGTTGGAGTCCACGTTCTTT
[37 nt withheld, positions 8505-8541]
ACCCTATCTCGGTCTATTCTTTTGATTTATAAGGGATTTTGCCGATTTCGGCCTATTGGTTAAAAAATGA
GCTGATTTAACAAAAATTTAACGCGAATTTTAACAAAATATTAACGCTTACAATTTAC
