>Addgene plasmid #208655 | pDisplay-GRAB_CRF1.0 | depositor partial sequence | sequence record 406471 | GRAB_CRF1.0
ATGGAGACAGACACACTCCTGCTATGGGTACTGCTGCTCTGGGTTCCAGGTTCCACTGGTGACACAAGTT
TGTACAAAAAAGTTGGCACCACCGGTATGGGAGGGCACCCGCAGCTCCGTCTCGTCAAGGCCCTTCTCCT
TCTGGGGCTGAACCCCGTCTCTGCCTCCCTCCAGGACCAGCACTGCGAGAGCCTGTCCCTGGCCAGCAAC
ATCTCAGGACTGCAGTGCAACGCATCCGTGGACCTCATTGGCACCTGCTGGCCCCGCAGCCCTGCGGGGC
AGCTAGTGGTTCGGCCCTGCCCTGCCTTTTTCTATGGTGTCCGCTACAATACCACAAACAATGGCTACCG
GGAGTGCCTGGCCAATGGCAGCTGGGCCGCCCGCGTGAATTACTCCGAGTGCCAGGAGATCCTCAATGAG
GAGAAAAAAAGCAAGGTGCACTACCATGTCGCAGTCATCATCAACTACCTGGGCCACTGTATCTCCCTGG
TGGCCCTCCTGGTGGCCTTTGTCCTCTTTCTGCGGCTCAGGAGCATCCGGTGCCTGCGAAACATCATCCA
CTGGAACCTCATCTCCGCCTTCATCCTGCGCAACGCCACCTGGTTCGTGGTCCAGCTAACCATGAGCCCC
GAGGTCCACCAGAGCAACGTGGGCTGGTGCAGGTTGGTGACAGCCGCCTACAACTACTTCCATGTGACCA
ACTTCTTCTGGATGTTCGGCGAGGGCTGCTACCTGCACACAGCCATCGTGCTCACCTACTCCACTGACCG
GCTGCGCAAATGGATGTTCATCTGCATTGGCTGGGGTGTGCCCTTCCCCATCATTGTGGCCTGGGCCATT
GGGAAGCTGTACTACGACAATGAGAAGTGCTGGTTTGGCAAAAGGCCTGGGGTGTACACCGACTACATCT
ACCAGGGCCCCATGATCCTGGTCCTGCTGATCAATTTCATCTTCCTTTTCAACATCGTCCGCATCCTCAT
GACCAAGCTCCGGGCATACACCGGCCCCGACACCGACGCGCTGGACCTGGAGGAGGGAGGAAACGTCTAT
ATCAAGGCCGACAAGCAGAAGAACGGCATCAAGGCGAACTTCACCATCCGCCACAACTGCGAGGACGGCG
GCGTGCAGCTCGCCACCCACTACCAGCAGAACACCCCCATCGGCGACGGCCCCGTGCTGCTGCCCGACAA
CCACTACCTGAGCGTGCAGTCCAAACTTTCGAAAGACCCCAACGAGAAGCGCGATCACATGGTCCTGCTG
GAGTTCGTGACCGCCGCCGGGATCACTCTCGGCATGGACGAGCTGTACAAGGGCGGTACCGGAGGGAGCA
TGGTGAGAAAGGGCGAGGAGCTGTTCACCGGGGTGGTGCCCATCCTGGTCGAGCTGGACGGCGACGTAAA
CGGCCACAAGTTCAGCGTGTCCGGCGAGGGTGAGGGCGATGCCACCGAGGGCAAGCTGACCCTGAAGTTC
ATCTGCACCACCGGCAAGCTGCCCGTGCCCTGGCCCACCCTCGTGACCACCCTGACCTACGGCGTGCAGT
GCTTCAGCCGCTACCCCGACCACATGAAGCAGCACGACTTCTTCAAGTCCGCCATGCCCGAAGGCTACAT
CCAGGAGCGCACCATCTTCTTCAAGGACGACGGCAACTACAAGACCCGCGCCGAGGTGAAGTTCGAGGGC
GACACCCTGGTGAACCGCATCGAGCTGAAGGGCATCGACTTCAAGGAGGACGGCAACATCCTGGGGCACA
AGCTGGAGTACAACACCGGAGCAGCAGCACGCTGGCGCGGGAGGCAGATGAGGAAGGCTGTGAAAGCCAC
TCTGGTGCTGCTGCCCCTCCTGGGCATCACCTACATGCTGTTCTTCGTCAATCCCGGGGAGGATGAGGTC
TCCCGGGTCGTCTTCATCTACTTCAACTCCTTCCTGGAATCCTTCCAGGGCTTCTTTGTGTCTGTGTTCT
ACTGTTTCCTCAATAGTGAGGTCCGTTCTGCCATCCGGAAGAGGTGGCACCGGTGGCAGGACAAGCACTC
GATCCGTGCCCGAGTGGCCCGTGCCATGTCCATCCCCACCTCCCCAACCCGTGTCAGCTTTCACAGCATC
AAGCAGTCCACAGCAGTCTTGTAA
