>Addgene plasmid #208655 | pDisplay-GRAB_CRF1.0 | depositor partial sequence | sequence record 406472 | mCherry-CAAX
ATGGTGAGCAAGGGCGAGGAGGATAACATGGCCATCATCAAGGAGTTCATGCGCTTCAAGGTGCACATGG
AGGGCTCCGTGAACGGCCACGAGTTCGAGATCGAGGGCGAGGGCGAGGGCCGCCCCTACGAGGGCACCCA
GACCGCCAAGCTGAAGGTGACCAAGGGTGGCCCCCTGCCCTTCGCCTGGGACATCCTGTCCCCTCAGTTC
ATGTACGGCTCCAAGGCCTACGTGAAGCACCCCGCCGACATCCCCGACTACTTGAAGCTGTCCTTCCCCG
AGGGCTTCAAGTGGGAGCGCGTGATGAACTTCGAGGACGGCGGCGTGGTGACCGTGACCCAGGACTCCTC
CCTGCAGGACGGCGAGTTCATCTACAAGGTGAAGCTGCGCGGCACCAACTTCCCCTCCGACGGCCCCGTA
ATGCAGAAGAAGACCATGGGCTGGGAGGCCTCCTCCGAGCGGATGTACCCCGAGGACGGCGCCCTGAAGG
GCGAGATCAAGCAGAGGCTGAAGCTGAAGGACGGCGGCCACTACGACGCTGAGGTCAAGACCACCTACAA
GGCCAAGAAGCCCGTGCAGCTGCCCGGCGCCTACAACGTCAACATCAAGTTGGACATCACCTCCCACAAC
GAGGACTACACCATCGTGGAACAGTACGAACGCGCCGAGGGCCGCCACTCCACCGGCGGCATGGACGAGC
TGTACAAGGATGGTAAAAAGAAGAAAAAGAAGTCAAAGACAAAGTGTGTAATTATGTAA
